>Addgene plasmid #230532 | AiP1381 - pAAV-AiE2152m-minBG-SYFP2-WPRE3-BGHpA | addgene full sequence | sequence record 461941 | Addgene NGS Result
CCTGCAGGCAGCTGCGCGCTCGCTCGCTCACTGAGGCCGCCCGGGCGTCGGGCGACCTTTGGTCGCCCGG
CCTCAGTGAGCGAGCGAGCGCGCAGAGAGGGAGTGGCCAACTCCATCACTAGGGGTTCCTGCGGCCGCAC
GCGTGTTCACCTTGGCTTTAAAACTCATGAGGAACAACTGAAAACTGTTTGTTTCCCTGAATCCATGACA
ACAGGAACTTAGTCCAAAACTCAGCCATGAATGTTGGTAACGTGGGCACTGCAGCGACCTGAAAGAATTC
GGGCCCGGCTTGCATGTTGAACACAGAGTTGCCAGTGGCATACTTTTTTGGTAGAGAGGAATAGAAAACC
CTGGCTTCCTCTGAGAATTGAATGCCTCCTCCCAATGCAGTCCAAATTCCACTGAGAACCTTAACCTTAT
AAGGGAAGGCAGCTTTTGAGTCACAGGCCTTTGCTGTTTCTTTCTCACTGGCTGGCCTGGAATGAGCCTC
TGCTAAAAATGTTCCAAGCAGCTATTGACCTAGACATTTCTCTCTTCTTTTCTAGCAACTTATATGTGTG
TGCTGAAAGAATGCTGCACGTTCCTGTGACCTCACTCACCCCTCTGAGTGCCTTCTTGGAAAGGAGATGT
AGGTGGAGGGTTTCCCAGAGTTGGATGCTCTGAGCTCGGGCTGGGCATAAAAGTCAGGGCAGAGCCATCT
ATTGCTTACATTTGCTTCTGGGATCCAGATCTTTCGAAGCTAGCGCTACCGGTCGCCACCATGGTGAGCA
AGGGCGAGGAGCTGTTCACCGGGGTGGTGCCCATCCTGGTCGAGCTGGACGGCGACGTAAACGGCCACAA
GTTCAGCGTGTCCGGCGAGGGCGAGGGCGATGCCACCTACGGCAAGCTGACCCTGAAGCTGATCTGCACC
ACCGGCAAGCTGCCCGTGCCCTGGCCCACCCTCGTGACCACCCTGGGCTACGGCGTGCAGTGCTTCGCCC
GCTACCCCGACCACATGAAGCAGCACGACTTCTTCAAGTCCGCCATGCCCGAAGGCTACGTCCAGGAGCG
CACCATCTTCTTCAAGGACGACGGCAACTACAAGACCCGCGCCGAGGTGAAGTTCGAGGGCGACACCCTG
GTGAACCGCATCGAGCTGAAGGGCATCGACTTCAAGGAGGACGGCAACATCCTGGGGCACAAGCTGGAGT
ACAACTACAACAGCCACAACGTCTATATCACCGCCGACAAGCAGAAGAACGGCATCAAGGCCAACTTCAA
GATCCGCCACAACATCGAGGACGGCGGCGTGCAGCTCGCCGACCACTACCAGCAGAACACCCCCATCGGC
GACGGCCCCGTGCTGCTGCCCGACAACCACTACCTGAGCTACCAGTCCAAGCTGAGCAAAGACCCCAACG
AGAAGCGCGATCACATGGTCCTGCTGGAGTTCGTGACCGCCGCCGGGATCACTCTCGGCATGGACGAGCT
GTACAAGTAAGTCGACGGCGCGCCGCGGCCGCGAATTCGATATCATAATCAACCTCTGGATTACAAAATT
TGTGAAAGATTGACTGGTATTCTTAACTATGTTGCTCCTTTTACGCTATGTGGATACGCTGCTTTAATGC
CTTTGTATCATGCTATTGCTTCCCGTATGGCTTTCATTTTCTCCTCCTTGTATAAATCCTGGTTAGTTCT
TGCCACGGCGGAACTCATCGCCGCCTGCCTTGCCCGCTGCTGGACAGGGGCTCGGCTGTTGGGCACTGAC
AATTCCGTGGCTCGAGAGATCTTCGACTGTGCCTTCTAGTTGCCAGCCATCTGTTGTTTGCCCCTCCCCC
GTGCCTTCCTTGACCCTGGAAGGTGCCACTCCCACTGTCCTTTCCTAATAAAATGAGGAAATTGCATCGC
ATTGTCTGAGTAGGTGTCATTCTATTCTGGGGGGTGGGGTGGGGCAGGACAGCAAGGGGGAGGATTGGGA
AGACAATAGCAGGCATGAGATCTCACGTGCGGACCGAGCGGCCGCAGGAACCCCTAGTGATGGAGTTGGC
CACTCCCTCTCTGCGCGCTCGCTCGCTCACTGAGGCCGGGCGACCAAAGGTCGCCCGACGCCCGGGCTTT
GCCCGGGCGGCCTCAGTGAGCGAGCGAGCGCGCAGCTGCCTGCAGGGGCGCCTGATGCGGTATTTTCTCC
TTACGCATCTGTGCGGTATTTCACACCGCATA
[95 nt withheld, positions 2203-2297]
T
[46 nt withheld, positions 2299-2344]
C
[141 nt withheld, positions 2346-2486]
CCTTTGACGTTGGAGTCCACGTTCTTT
[37 nt withheld, positions 2514-2550]
ACTCTATCTCGGGCTATTCTTTTGATTTATAAGGGATTTTGCCGATTTCGGTCTATTGGTTAAAAAATGA
GCTGATTTAACAAAAATTTAACGCGAATTTTAACAAAATATTAACGTTTACAATTTTATGGTGCACTCTC
AGTACAATCTGCTCTGATGCCGCATAGTTAAGCCAGCCCCGACACCCGCCAACACCCGCTGACGCGCCCT
GACGGGCTTGTCTGCTCCCGGCATCCGCTTACAGACAAGCTGTGACCGTCTCCGGGAGCTGCATGTGTCA
GAGGTTTTCACCGTCATCACCGAAACGCGCGAGACGAAAGGGCCTCGTGATACGCCTATTTTTATAGGTT
AATGTCATGATAATAATGGTTTCTTAGACGTCAGGTGGCACTTTTCGGGGAAATGTGCGCGGAACCCCTA
TTTGTTTATTTTTCTAAATACATTCAAATATGTATCCGCTCATGAGACAATAACCCTGATAAATGCTTCA
ATAATATTGAAAAAGGAAGAGTATGAGTATTCAACATTTCCGTGTCGCCCTTATTCCCTTTTTTGCGGCA
TTTTGCCTTCCTGTTTTTGCTCACCCAGAAACGCTGGTGAAAGTAAAAGATGCTGAAGATCAGTTGGGTG
CACGAGTGGGTTACATCGAACTGGATCTCAACAGCGGTAAGATCCTTGAGAGTTTTCGCCCCGAAGAACG
TTTTCCAATGATGAGCACTTTTAAAGTTCTGCTATGTGGCGCGGTATTATCCCGTATTGACGCCGGGCAA
GAGCAACTCGGTCGCCGCATACACTATTCTCAGAATGACTTGGTTGAGTACTCACCAGTCACAGAAAAGC
ATCTTACGGATGGCATGACAGTAAGAGAATTATGCAGTGCTGCCATAACCATGAGTGATAACACTGCGGC
CAACTTACTTCTGACAACGATCGGAGGACCGAAGGAGCTAACCGCTTTTTTGCACAACATGGGGGATCAT
GTAACTCGCCTTGATCGTTGGGAACCGGAGCTGAATGAAGCCATACCAAACGACGAGCGTGACACCACGA
TGCCTGTAGCAATGGCAACAACGTTGCGCAAACTATTAACTGGCGAACTACTTACTCTAGCTTCCCGGCA
ACAATTAATAGACTGGATGGAGGCGGATAAAGTTGCAGGACCACTTCTGCGCTCGGCCCTTCCGGCTGGC
TGGTTTATTGCTGATAAATCTGGAGCCGGTGAGCGTGGGTCTCGCGGTATCATTGCAGCACTGGGGCCAG
ATGGTAAGCCCTCCCGTATCGTAGTTATCTACACGACGGGGAGTCAGGCAACTATGGATGAACGAAATAG
ACAGATCGCTGAGATAGGTGCCTCACTGATTAAGCATTGGTAACTGTCAGACCAAGTTTACTCATATATA
CTTTAGATTGATTTAAAACTTCATTTTTAATTTAAAAGGATCTAGGTGAAGATCCTTTTTGATAATCTCA
TGACCAAAATCCCTTAACGTGAGTTTTCGTTCCACTGAGCGTCAGACCCCGTAGAAAAGATCAAAGGATC
TTCTTGAGATCCTTTTTTTCTGCGCGTAATCTGCTGCTTGCAAACAAAAAAACCACCGCTACCAGCGGTG
GTTTGTTTGCCGGATCAAGAGCTACCAACTCTTTTTCCGAAGGTAACTGGCTTCAGCAGAGCGCAGATAC
CAAATACTGTTCTTCTAGTGTAGCCGTAGTTAGGCCACCACTTCAAGAACTCTGTAGCACCGCCTACATA
CCTCGCTCTGCTAATCCTGTTACCAGTGGCTGCTGCCAGTGGCGATAAGTCGTGTCTTACCGGGTTGGAC
TCAAGACGATAGTTACCGGATAAGGCGCAGCGGTCGGGCTGAACGGGGGGTTCGTGCACACAGCCCAGCT
TGGAGCGAACGACCTACACCGAACTGAGATACCTACAGCGTGAGCTATGAGAAAGCGCCACGCTTCCCGA
AGGGAGAAAGGCGGACAGGTATCCGGTAAGCGGCAGGGTCGGAACAGGAGAGCGCACGAGGGAGCTTCCA
GGGGGAAACGCCTGGTATCTTTATAGTCCTGTCGGGTTTCGCCACCTCTGACTTGAGCGTCGATTTTTGT
GATGCTCGTCAGGGGGGCGGAGCCTATGGAAAAACGCCAGCAACGCGGCCTTTTTACGGTTCCTGGCCTT
TTGCTGGCCTTTTGCTCACATGT
Features (pLannotate 1.2.2; 14 found; start..end, strand, type, name):
     12..39      +  repeat_region  AAV2 ITR (fragment): inverted terminal repeat of adeno-associated virus serotype 2 inverted
     68..95      +  repeat_region  AAV2 ITR (fragment): inverted terminal repeat of adeno-associated virus serotype 2 inverted
    761..1477    +  CDS            SYFP2: SYFP2 is a basic (constitutively fluorescent) yellow fluorescent protein published in 2006, derived from Aequorea victoria. It is reported to be a very rapidly-maturing monomer with moderate acid sensitivity.
   1517..1674    +  misc_feature   WPRE (fragment): woodchuck hepatitis virus posttranscriptional regulatory element
   1680..1760    +  misc_feature   WPRE (fragment): woodchuck hepatitis virus posttranscriptional regulatory element
   1777..1888    +  polyA_signal   bGH poly(A) signal: bovine growth hormone polyadenylation signal
   2006..2146    +  repeat_region  AAV2 ITR: inverted terminal repeat of adeno-associated virus serotype 2 inverted
   2151..2202    -  misc_feature   bom (fragment): basis of mobility region from pBR322
   2221..2676    +  rep_origin     f1 ori (sequence partly withheld): f1 bacteriophage origin of replication; arrow indicates direction of (+) strand synthesis
   2677..2726    -  misc_feature   bom (fragment): basis of mobility region from pBR322
   2828..2863    -  CDS            rop (fragment): Rop protein, which maintains plasmids at low copy number; rop
   2958..3062    +  promoter       AmpR promoter: bla
   3063..3923    +  CDS            AmpR: β-lactamase; bla; confers resistance to ampicillin, carbenicillin, and related antibiotics
   4094..4682    +  rep_origin     ori: high-copy-number ColE1/pMB1/pBR322/pUC origin of replication
