[The description below was written by a language model from this plasmid's Addgene catalogue record and pLannotate feature annotations shown in this document.]
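Description:
AiP1381 - pAAV-AiE2152m-minBG-SYFP2-WPRE3-BGHpA is an AAV transfer plasmid built on a pAAV2 backbone and intended for packaging a reporter genome into recombinant adeno-associated virus for delivery to brain tissue. In bacteria it is maintained as a high-copy plasmid through a ColE1/pUC-type origin and selected with ampicillin via the β-lactamase gene and its native promoter. An f1 phage origin and short remnants of pBR322 bom and rop sequences are also annotated in the backbone. The sequenced record is 4,743 nt. One complete AAV2 inverted terminal repeat is annotated downstream of the cassette, while the upstream repeat is detected only as two short fragments. This may reflect the difficulty of sequencing and annotating ITRs, or it may be a real truncation.

Between the ITRs, the payload is a compact enhancer-reporter cassette. According to the name and catalogue fields, the AiE2152m enhancer sits upstream of the minBG minimal promoter. Neither element is picked up by the automated annotation, but both would fall in the unannotated stretch preceding the coding sequence. A minimal promoter has little activity by itself, so expression depends on the enhancer, which is meant to restrict transcription to particular populations of brain cells. The record does not say which populations. The reporter is SYFP2, a rapidly maturing monomeric yellow fluorescent protein derived from Aequorea victoria. It is followed by WPRE3, a shortened woodchuck hepatitis virus posttranscriptional element (annotated as two WPRE fragments) that boosts transcript stability and expression, and by the bovine growth hormone polyadenylation signal. The construct is used to label enhancer-defined cell types with fluorescence and to assess the specificity of the enhancer after viral delivery.
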