Addgene plasmid #230532: AiP1381 - pAAV-AiE2152m-minBG-SYFP2-WPRE3-BGHpA
Purpose: AiE2152m is an enhancer sequence, designed to drive AAV-mediated transgene expression in specific populations of brain cells
Depositing lab: Allen Institute for Brain Science & Bosiljka Tasic. Depositing organization: Allen Institute. Publication: A suite of enhancer AAVs and transgenic mouse lines for genetic access to cortical cell types. Ben-Simon Y, Hooper M, Narayan S, Daigle TL, Dwivedi D, Way SW, Oster A, Stafford DA, Mich JK, Taormina MJ, Martinez RA, Opitz-Araya X, Roth JR, Alexander JR, Allen S, Amster A, Arbuckle J, Ayala A, Baker PM, Bakken TE, Barcelli T, Barta S, Bendrick J, Bertagnolli D, Bielstein C, Bishwakarma P, Bowlus J, Boyer G, Brouner K, Casian B, Casper T, Chakka AB, Chakrabarty R, Chance RK, Chavan S, Clark M, Colbert K, Collman F, Daniel S, Departee M, DiValentin P, Donadio N, Dotson N, Egdorf T, Fliss T, Gabitto M, Garcia J, Gary A, Gasperini M, Gloe J, Goldy J, Gore BB, Graybuck L, Greisman N, Haeseleer F, Halterman C, Haradon Z, Hastings SD, Helback O, Ho W, Hockemeyer D, Huang C, Huff S, Hunker A, Johansen N, Jones D, Juneau Z, Kalmbach B, Kannan M, Khem S, Kussick E, Kutsal R, Larsen R, Lee C, Lee AY, Leibly M, Lenz GH, Li S, Liang E, Lusk N, Madigan Z, Malloy J, Malone J, McCue R, Melchor J, Mollenkopf T, Moosman S, Morin E, Newman D, Ng L, Ngo K, Omstead V, Otto S, Oyama A, Pena N, Pham T, Phillips E, Pom CA, Potekhina L, Ransford S, Ray PL, Rette D, Reynoldson C, Rimorin C, Rocha D, Ruiz A, Sanchez REA, Sawyer L, Sedeno-Cortes A, Sevigny JP, Shapovalova N, Shepard N, Shulga L, Sigler AR, Siverts L, Soliman S, Somasundaram S, Staats B, Stewart K, Szelenyi E, Tieu M, Trader C, Tran A, van Velthoven CTJ, Walker M, Wang Y, Weed N, Wirthlin M, Wood T, Wynalda B, Yao Z, Zhou T, Ariza J, Dee N, Reding M, Ronellenfitch K, Mufti S, Sunkin SM, Smith KA, Esposito L, Waters J, Thyagarajan B, Yao S, Lein ES, Zeng H, Levi BP, Ngai J, Ting JT, Tasic B. Cell. 2025 May 16:S0092-8674(25)00513-6. doi: 10.1016/j.cell.2025.05.002. PubMed 40403729.
Backbone
  Vector backbone: pAAV2
  Vector type: AAV
Growth in bacteria
  Bacterial resistance: Ampicillin, 100 μg/mL
  Growth temperature: 37°C
  Growth strain: NEB Stable
  Copy number: High Copy
Gene/Insert
  Gene/Insert name: SYFP2
  Species: Synthetic
  Promoter: minBG
  Cloning method: Restriction Enzyme; 5′ cloning site MluI (unknown if destroyed); 3′ cloning site SacI (unknown if destroyed)
Terms and licenses: Academic/Nonprofit Terms; Industry Terms: Not Available to Industry
How to cite: AiP1381 - pAAV-AiE2152m-minBG-SYFP2-WPRE3-BGHpA was a gift from Allen Institute for Brain Science & Bosiljka Tasic (Addgene plasmid # 230532 ; http://n2t.net/addgene:230532 ; RRID:Addgene_230532)
